LOCUS       Exported 5067 bp ds-DNA circular SYN 14-FEB-2023
DEFINITION  Mammalian expression with secretion signal sequence.
ACCESSION   .
VERSION     .
KEYWORDS    pHL-sec
SOURCE      synthetic DNA construct
  ORGANISM  synthetic DNA construct
REFERENCE   1 (bases 1 to 5067)
  AUTHORS   Aricescu AR, Lu W, Jones EY
  TITLE     A time- and cost-efficient system for high-level protein production
            in mammalian cells.
  JOURNAL   Acta Crystallogr D Biol Crystallogr. 2006 Oct;62(Pt 10):1243-50.
            Epub 2006 Sep 19.
  PUBMED    17001101
REFERENCE   2 (bases 1 to 5067)
  AUTHORS   .
  TITLE     Direct Submission
  JOURNAL   Exported Feb 14, 2023 from SnapGene Server 1.1.58
            http://www.snapgene.com
FEATURES             Location/Qualifiers
     source          1..5067
                     /organism="synthetic DNA construct"
                     /mol_type="other DNA"
     enhancer        4..383
                     /label=CMV enhancer
                     /note="human cytomegalovirus immediate early enhancer"
     promoter        385..662
                     /label=chicken beta-actin promoter
     intron          663..1679
                     /label=chimeric intron
                     /note="chimera between introns from chicken beta-actin and
                     rabbit beta-globin"
     primer_bind     1603..1625
                     /label=pCAGGS-5
                     /note="Chimeric intron in CAG promoter, forward primer"
     primer_bind     1687..1706
                     /label=pCAG-F
                     /note="Rabbit beta-globin intron, for pCAG plasmids,
                     forward primer"
     regulatory      1761..1770
                     /regulatory_class="other"
                     /note="vertebrate consensus sequence for strong initiation
                     of translation (Kozak, 1987)"
     CDS             2292..2309
                     /codon_start=1
                     /product="6xHis affinity tag"
                     /label=6xHis
                     /translation="HHHHHH"
     primer_bind     complement(2421..2440)
                     /label=Bglob-pA-R
                     /note="Rabbit beta-globin polyA region, reverse primer"
     polyA_signal    2486..2541
                     /label=-beta-globin poly(A) signal
                     /note="rabbit beta-globin polyadenylation signal (Gil and
                     Proudfoot, 1987)"
     primer_bind     complement(2540..2559)
                     /label=rbglobpA-R
                     /note="Rabbit beta-globin polyA, reverse primer. Also
                     called rb-glob-pA-term-R"
     primer_bind     complement(2902..2918)
                     /label=M13 rev
                     /note="common sequencing primer, one of multiple similar
                     variants"
     primer_bind     complement(2902..2918)
                     /label=M13 Reverse
                     /note="In lacZ gene. Also called M13-rev"
     primer_bind     complement(2915..2937)
                     /label=M13/pUC Reverse
                     /note="In lacZ gene"
     protein_bind    2926..2942
                     /label=lac operator
                     /bound_moiety="lac repressor encoded by lacI"
                     /note="The lac repressor binds to the lac operator to
                     inhibit transcription in E. coli. This inhibition can be
                     relieved by adding lactose or
                     isopropyl-beta-D-thiogalactopyranoside (IPTG)."
     promoter        complement(2950..2980)
                     /label=lac promoter
                     /note="promoter for the E. coli lac operon"
     protein_bind    2995..3016
                     /label=CAP binding site
                     /bound_moiety="E. coli catabolite activator protein"
                     /note="CAP binding activates transcription in the presence
                     of cAMP."
     primer_bind     complement(3145..3162)
                     /label=L4440
                     /note="L4440 vector, forward primer"
     rep_origin      complement(3316..3904)
                     /direction=LEFT
                     /label=ori
                     /note="high-copy-number ColE1/pMB1/pBR322/pUC origin of
                     replication"
     primer_bind     complement(3396..3415)
                     /label=pBR322ori-F
                     /note="pBR322 origin, forward primer"
     CDS             complement(4075..4935)
                     /codon_start=1
                     /gene="bla"
                     /product="beta-lactamase"
                     /label=AmpR
                     /note="confers resistance to ampicillin, carbenicillin, and
                     related antibiotics"
                     /translation="MSIQHFRVALIPFFAAFCLPVFAHPETLVKVKDAEDQLGARVGYI
                     ELDLNSGKILESFRPEERFPMMSTFKVLLCGAVLSRIDAGQEQLGRRIHYSQNDLVEYS
                     PVTEKHLTDGMTVRELCSAAITMSDNTAANLLLTTIGGPKELTAFLHNMGDHVTRLDRW
                     EPELNEAIPNDERDTTMPVAMATTLRKLLTGELLTLASRQQLIDWMEADKVAGPLLRSA
                     LPAGWFIADKSGAGERGSRGIIAALGPDGKPSRIVVIYTTGSQATMDERNRQIAEIGAS
                     LIKHW"
     primer_bind     4698..4717
                     /label=Amp-R
                     /note="Ampicillin resistance gene, reverse primer"
     promoter        complement(4936..5040)
                     /gene="bla"
                     /label=AmpR promoter
ORIGIN
        1 gtcgacattg attattgact agttattaat agtaatcaat tacggggtca ttagttcata
       61 gcccatatat ggagttccgc gttacataac ttacggtaaa tggcccgcct ggctgaccgc
      121 ccaacgaccc ccgcccattg acgtcaataa tgacgtatgt tcccatagta acgccaatag
      181 ggactttcca ttgacgtcaa tgggtggagt atttacggta aactgcccac ttggcagtac
      241 atcaagtgta tcatatgcca agtacgcccc ctattgacgt caatgacggt aaatggcccg
      301 cctggcatta tgcccagtac atgaccttat gggactttcc tacttggcag tacatctacg
      361 tattagtcat cgctattacc atggtcgagg tgagccccac gttctgcttc actctcccca
      421 tctccccccc ctccccaccc ccaattttgt atttatttat tttttaatta ttttgtgcag
      481 cgatgggggc gggggggggg ggggggcgcg cgccaggcgg ggcggggcgg ggcgaggggc
      541 ggggcggggc gaggcggaga ggtgcggcgg cagccaatca gagcggcgcg ctccgaaagt
      601 ttccttttat ggcgaggcgg cggcggcggc ggccctataa aaagcgaagc gcgcggcggg
      661 cgggagtcgc tgcgcgctgc cttcgccccg tgccccgctc cgccgccgcc tcgcgccgcc
      721 cgccccggct ctgactgacc gcgttactcc cacaggtgag cgggcgggac ggcccttctc
      781 ctccgggctg taattagcgc ttggtttaat gacggcttgt ttcttttctg tggctgcgtg
      841 aaagccttga ggggctccgg gagggccctt tgtgcggggg gagcggctcg gggggtgcgt
      901 gcgtgtgtgt gtgcgtgggg agcgccgcgt gcggctccgc gctgcccggc ggctgtgagc
      961 gctgcgggcg cggcgcgggg ctttgtgcgc tccgcagtgt gcgcgagggg agcgcggccg
     1021 ggggcggtgc cccgcggtgc ggggggggct gcgaggggaa caaaggctgc gtgcggggtg
     1081 tgtgcgtggg ggggtgagca gggggtgtgg gcgcgtcggt cgggctgcaa ccccccctgc
     1141 acccccctcc ccgagttgct gagcacggcc cggcttcggg tgcggggctc cgtacggggc
     1201 gtggcgcggg gctcgccgtg ccgggcgggg ggtggcggca ggtgggggtg ccgggcgggg
     1261 cggggccgcc tcgggccggg gagggctcgg gggaggggcg cggcggcccc cggagcgccg
     1321 gcggctgtcg aggcgcggcg agccgcagcc attgcctttt atggtaatcg tgcgagaggg
     1381 cgcagggact tcctttgtcc caaatctgtg cggagccgaa atctgggagg cgccgccgca
     1441 ccccctctag cgggcgcggg gcgaagcggt gcggcgccgg caggaaggaa atgggcgggg
     1501 agggccttcg tgcgtcgccg cgccgccgtc cccttctccc tctccagcct cggggctgtc
     1561 cgcgggggga cggctgcctt cgggggggac ggggcagggc ggggttcggc ttctggcgtg
     1621 tgaccggcgg ctctagagcc tctgctaacc atgttcatgc cttcttcttt ttcctacagc
     1681 tcctgggcaa cgtgctggtt attgtgctgt ctcatcattt tggcaaagaa ttgcggccgt
     1741 ctcaggccga attcaagctt gccaccatgg ggatccttcc cagccctggg atgcctgcgc
     1801 tgctctccct cgtgagcctt ctctccgtgc tgctgatggg ttgcgtagct gaaaccggtt
     1861 cgatagtttt agagcctatc tattggaatt cctcgaactc caaatttcta cctggacaag
     1921 gactggtact atacccacag ataggagaca aattggatat tatttgcccc aaagtggact
     1981 ctaaaactgt tggccagtat gaatattata aagtttatat ggttgataaa gaccaagcag
     2041 acagatgcac tattaagaag gaaaataccc ctctcctcaa ctgtgccaaa ccggaccaag
     2101 atatcaaatt caccatcaag tttcaagaat tcagccctaa cctctggggt ctagaatttc
     2161 agaagaacaa agattattac attatatcta catcaaatgg gtctttggag ggcctggata
     2221 accaggaggg aggggtgtgc cagacaagag ccatgaagat cctcatgaaa gttggacaag
     2281 atggtaccaa gcaccaccat caccatcact aatgatcact cgagactagt atcgcgataa
     2341 ttcactcctc aggtgcaggc tgcctatcag aaggtggtgg ctggtgtggc caatgccctg
     2401 gctcacaaat accactgaga tctttttccc tctgccaaaa attatgggga catcatgaag
     2461 ccccttgagc atctgacttc tggctaataa aggaaattta ttttcattgc aatagtgtgt
     2521 tggaattttt tgtgtctctc actcggaagg acatatggga gggcaaatca tttaaaacat
     2581 cagaatgagt atttggttta gagtttggca acatatgccc atatgctggc tgccatgaac
     2641 aaaggttggc tataaagagg tcatcagtat atgaaacagc cccctgctgt ccattcctta
     2701 ttccatagaa aagccttgac ttgaggttag atttttttta tattttgttt tgtgttattt
     2761 ttttctttaa catccctaaa attttcctta catgttttac tagccagatt tttcctcctc
     2821 tcctgactac tcccagtcat agctgtccct cttctcttat ggagatccct cgacctgcag
     2881 cccaagcttg gcgtaatcat ggtcatagct gtttcctgtg tgaaattgtt atccgctcac
     2941 aattccacac aacatacgag ccggaagcat aaagtgtaaa gcctggggtg cctaatgagt
     3001 gagctaactc acattaattg cgttgcgctc actgcccgct ttccagtcgg gaaacctgtc
     3061 gtgccagcgg atcgatccgc tgcattaatg aatcggccaa cgcgcgggga gaggcggttt
     3121 gcgtattggg cgctcttccg cttcctcgct cactgactcg ctgcgctcgg tcgttcggct
     3181 gcggcgagcg gtatcagctc actcaaaggc ggtaatacgg ttatccacag aatcagggga
     3241 taacgcagga aagaacatgt gagcaaaagg ccagcaaaag gccaggaacc gtaaaaaggc
     3301 cgcgttgctg gcgtttttcc ataggctccg cccccctgac gagcatcaca aaaatcgacg
     3361 ctcaagtcag aggtggcgaa acccgacagg actataaaga taccaggcgt ttccccctgg
     3421 aagctccctc gtgcgctctc ctgttccgac cctgccgctt accggatacc tgtccgcctt
     3481 tctcccttcg ggaagcgtgg cgctttctca tagctcacgc tgtaggtatc tcagttcggt
     3541 gtaggtcgtt cgctccaagc tgggctgtgt gcacgaaccc cccgttcagc ccgaccgctg
     3601 cgccttatcc ggtaactatc gtcttgagtc caacccggta agacacgact tatcgccact
     3661 ggcagcagcc actggtaaca ggattagcag agcgaggtat gtaggcggtg ctacagagtt
     3721 cttgaagtgg tggcctaact acggctacac tagaagaaca gtatttggta tctgcgctct
     3781 gctgaagcca gttaccttcg gaaaaagagt tggtagctct tgatccggca aacaaaccac
     3841 cgctggtagc ggtggttttt ttgtttgcaa gcagcagatt acgcgcagaa aaaaaggatc
     3901 tcaagaagat cctttgatct tttctacggg gtctgacgct cagtggaacg aaaactcacg
     3961 ttaagggatt ttggtcatga gattatcaaa aaggatcttc acctagatcc ttttaaatta
     4021 aaaatgaagt tttaaatcaa tctaaagtat atatgagtaa acttggtctg acagttacca
     4081 atgcttaatc agtgaggcac ctatctcagc gatctgtcta tttcgttcat ccatagttgc
     4141 ctgactcccc gtcgtgtaga taactacgat acgggagggc ttaccatctg gccccagtgc
     4201 tgcaatgata ccgcgagacc cacgctcacc ggctccagat ttatcagcaa taaaccagcc
     4261 agccggaagg gccgagcgca gaagtggtcc tgcaacttta tccgcctcca tccagtctat
     4321 taattgttgc cgggaagcta gagtaagtag ttcgccagtt aatagtttgc gcaacgttgt
     4381 tgccattgct acaggcatcg tggtgtcacg ctcgtcgttt ggtatggctt cattcagctc
     4441 cggttcccaa cgatcaaggc gagttacatg atcccccatg ttgtgcaaaa aagcggttag
     4501 ctccttcggt cctccgatcg ttgtcagaag taagttggcc gcagtgttat cactcatggt
     4561 tatggcagca ctgcataatt ctcttactgt catgccatcc gtaagatgct tttctgtgac
     4621 tggtgagtac tcaaccaagt cattctgaga atagtgtatg cggcgaccga gttgctcttg
     4681 cccggcgtca atacgggata ataccgcgcc acatagcaga actttaaaag tgctcatcat
     4741 tggaaaacgt tcttcggggc gaaaactctc aaggatctta ccgctgttga gatccagttc
     4801 gatgtaaccc actcgtgcac ccaactgatc ttcagcatct tttactttca ccagcgtttc
     4861 tgggtgagca aaaacaggaa ggcaaaatgc cgcaaaaaag ggaataaggg cgacacggaa
     4921 atgttgaata ctcatactct tcctttttca atattattga agcatttatc agggttattg
     4981 tctcatgagc ggatacatat ttgaatgtat ttagaaaaat aaacaaatag gggttccgcg
     5041 cacatttccc cgaaaagtgc cacctgg
//
