>Addgene plasmid #99845 | pHL-sec | addgene full sequence | sequence record 438773 | Addgene Long Read Sequencing Result
GACATTGATTATTGACTAGTTATTAATAGTAATCAATTACGGGGTCATTAGTTCATAGCCCATATATGGA
GTTCCGCGTTACATAACTTACGGTAAATGGCCCGCCTGGCTGACCGCCCAACGACCCCCGCCCATTGACG
TCAATAATGACGTATGTTCCCATAGTAACGCCAATAGGGACTTTCCATTGACGTCAATGGGTGGAGTATT
TACGGTAAACTGCCCACTTGGCAGTACATCAAGTGTATCATATGCCAAGTACGCCCCCTATTGACGTCAA
TGACGGTAAATGGCCCGCCTGGCATTATGCCCAGTACATGACCTTATGGGACTTTCCTACTTGGCAGTAC
ATCTACGTATTAGTCATCGCTATTACCATGGTCGAGGTGAGCCCCACGTTCTGCTTCACTCTCCCCATCT
CCCCCCCCCTCCCCACCCCCAATTTTGTATTTATTTATTTTTTAATTATTTTGTGCAGCGATGGGGGCGG
GGGGGGGGGGGGGGGGGGCGCGCGCCAGGCGGGGCGGGGCGGGGCGAGGGGCGGGGCGGGGCGAGGCGGA
GAGGTGCGGCGGCAGCCAATCAGAGCGGCGCGCTCCGAAAGTTTCCTTTTATGGCGAGGCGGCGGCGGCG
GCGGCCCTATAAAAAGCGAAGCGCGCGGCGGGCGGGAGTCGCTGCGCGCTGCCTTCGCCCCGTGCCCCGC
TCCGCCGCCGCCTCGCGCCGCCCGCCCCGGCTCTGACTGACCGCGTTACTCCCACAGGTGAGCGGGCGGG
ACGGCCCTTCTCCTCCGGGCTGTAATTAGCGCTTGGTTTAATGACGGCTTGTTTCTTTTCTGTGGCTGCG
TGAAAGCCTTGAGGGGCTCCGGGAGGGCCCTTTGTGCGGGGGGAGCGGCTCGGGGGGTGCGTGCGTGTGT
GTGTGCGTGGGGAGCGCCGCGTGCGGCTCCGCGCTGCCCGGCGGCTGTGAGCGCTGCGGGCGCGGCGCGG
GGCTTTGTGCGCTCCGCAGTGTGCGCGAGGGGAGCGCGGCCGGGGGCGGTGCCCCGCGGTGCGGGGGGGG
CTGCGAGGGGAACAAAGGCTGCGTGCGGGGTGTGTGCGTGGGGGGGTGAGCAGGGGGTGTGGGCGCGTCG
GTCGGGCTGCAACCCCCCCTGCACCCCCCTCCCCGAGTTGCTGAGCACGGCCCGGCTTCGGGTGCGGGGC
TCCGTACGGGGCGTGGCGCGGGGCTCGCCGTGCCGGGCGGGGGGTGGCGGCAGGTGGGGGTGCCGGGCGG
GGCGGGGCCGCCTCGGGCCGGGGAGGGCTCGGGGGAGGGGCGCGGCGGCCCCCGGAGCGCCGGCGGCTGT
CGAGGCGCGGCGAGCCGCAGCCATTGCCTTTTATGGTAATCGTGCGAGAGGGCGCAGGGACTTCCTTTGT
CCCAAATCTGTGCGGAGCCGAAATCTGGGAGGCGCCGCCGCACCCCCTCTAGCGGGCGCGGGGCGAAGCG
GTGCGGCGCCGGCAGGAAGGAAATGGGCGGGGAGGGCCTTCGTGCGTCGCCGCGCCGCCGTCCCCTTCTC
CCTCTCCAGCCTCGGGGCTGTCCGCGGGGGGACGGCTGCCTTCGGGGGGGACGGGGCAGGGCGGGGTTCG
GCTTCTGGCGTGTGACCGGCGGCTCTAGAGCCTCTGCTAACCATGTTCATGCCTTCTTCTTTTTCCTACA
GCTCCTGGGCAACGTGCTGGTTATTGTGCTGTCTCATCATTTTGGCAAAGAATTGCGGCCGTCTCAGGCC
GAATTCAAGCTTGCCACCATGGGGATCCTTCCCAGCCCTGGGATGCCTGCGCTGCTCTCCCTCGTGAGCC
TTCTCTCCGTGCTGCTGATGGGTTGCGTAGCTGAAACCGGTTCGATAGTTTTAGAGCCTATCTATTGGAA
TTCCTCGAACTCCAAATTTCTACCTGGACAAGGACTGGTACTATACCCACAGATAGGAGACAAATTGGAT
ATTATTTGCCCCAAAGTGGACTCTAAAACTGTTGGCCAGTATGAATATTATAAAGTTTATATGGTTGATA
AAGACCAAGCAGACAGATGCACTATTAAGAAGGAAAATACCCCTCTCCTCAACTGTGCCAAACCGGACCA
AGATATCAAATTCACCATCAAGTTTCAAGAATTCAGCCCTAACCTCTGGGGTCTAGAATTTCAGAAGAAC
AAAGATTATTACATTATATCTACATCAAATGGGTCTTTGGAGGGCCTGGATAACCAGGAGGGAGGGGTGT
GCCAGACAAGAGCCATGAAGATCCTCATGAAAGTTGGACAAGATGGTACCAAGCACCACCATCACCATCA
CTAATGATCACTCGAGACTAGTATCGCGATAATTCACTCCTCAGGTGCAGGCTGCCTATCAGAAGGTGGT
GGCTGGTGTGGCCAATGCCCTGGCTCACAAATACCACTGAGATCTTTTTCCCTCTGCCAAAAATTATGGG
GACATCATGAAGCCCCTTGAGCATCTGACTTCTGGCTAATAAAGGAAATTTATTTTCATTGCAATAGTGT
GTTGGAATTTTTTGTGTCTCTCACTCGGAAGGACATATGGGAGGGCAAATCATTTAAAACATCAGAATGA
GTATTTGGTTTAGAGTTTGGCAACATATGCCCATATGCTGGCTGCCATGAACAAAGGTTGGCTATAAAGA
GGTCATCAGTATATGAAACAGCCCCCTGCTGTCCATTCCTTATTCCATAGAAAAGCCTTGACTTGAGGTT
AGATTTTTTTTATATTTTGTTTTGTGTTATTTTTTTCTTTAACATCCCTAAAATTTTCCTTACATGTTTT
ACTAGCCAGATTTTTCCTCCTCTCCTGACTACTCCCAGTCATAGCTGTCCCTCTTCTCTTATGGAGATCC
CTCGACCTGCAGCCCAAGCTTGGCGTAATCATGGTCATAGCTGTTTCCTGTGTGAAATTGTTATCCGCTC
ACAATTCCACACAACATACGAGCCGGAAGCATAAAGTGTAAAGCCTGGGGTGCCTAATGAGTGAGCTAAC
TCACATTAATTGCGTTGCGCTCACTGCCCGCTTTCCAGTCGGGAAACCTGTCGTGCCAGCGGATCGATCC
GCTGCATTAATGAATCGGCCAACGCGCGGGGAGAGGCGGTTTGCGTATTGGGCGCTCTTCCGCTTCCTCG
CTCACTGACTCGCTGCGCTCGGTCGTTCGGCTGCGGCGAGCGGTATCAGCTCACTCAAAGGCGGTAATAC
GGTTATCCACAGAATCAGGGGATAACGCAGGAAAGAACATGTGAGCAAAAGGCCAGCAAAAGGCCAGGAA
CCGTAAAAAGGCCGCGTTGCTGGCGTTTTTCCATAGGCTCCGCCCCCCTGACGAGCATCACAAAAATCGA
CGCTCAAGTCAGAGGTGGCGAAACCCGACAGGACTATAAAGATACCAGGCGTTTCCCCCTGGAAGCTCCC
TCGTGCGCTCTCCTGTTCCGACCCTGCCGCTTACCGGATACCTGTCCGCCTTTCTCCCTTCGGGAAGCGT
GGCGCTTTCTCATAGCTCACGCTGTAGGTATCTCAGTTCGGTGTAGGTCGTTCGCTCCAAGCTGGGCTGT
GTGCACGAACCCCCCGTTCAGCCCGACCGCTGCGCCTTATCCGGTAACTATCGTCTTGAGTCCAACCCGG
TAAGACACGACTTATCGCCACTGGCAGCAGCCACTGGTAACAGGATTAGCAGAGCGAGGTATGTAGGCGG
TGCTACAGAGTTCTTGAAGTGGTGGCCTAACTACGGCTACACTAGAAGAACAGTATTTGGTATCTGCGCT
CTGCTGAAGCCAGTTACCTTCGGAAAAAGAGTTGGTAGCTCTTGATCCGGCAAACAAACCACCGCTGGTA
GCGGTGGTTTTTTTGTTTGCAAGCAGCAGATTACGCGCAGAAAAAAAGGATCTCAAGAAGATCCTTTGAT
CTTTTCTACGGGGTCTGACGCTCAGTGGAACGAAAACTCACGTTAAGGGATTTTGGTCATGAGATTATCA
AAAAGGATCTTCACCTAGATCCTTTTAAATTAAAAATGAAGTTTTAAATCAATCTAAAGTATATATGAGT
AAACTTGGTCTGACAGTTACCAATGCTTAATCAGTGAGGCACCTATCTCAGCGATCTGTCTATTTCGTTC
ATCCATAGTTGCCTGACTCCCCGTCGTGTAGATAACTACGATACGGGAGGGCTTACCATCTGGCCCCAGT
GCTGCAATGATACCGCGAGACCCACGCTCACCGGCTCCAGATTTATCAGCAATAAACCAGCCAGCCGGAA
GGGCCGAGCGCAGAAGTGGTCCTGCAACTTTATCCGCCTCCATCCAGTCTATTAATTGTTGCCGGGAAGC
TAGAGTAAGTAGTTCGCCAGTTAATAGTTTGCGCAACGTTGTTGCCATTGCTACAGGCATCGTGGTGTCA
CGCTCGTCGTTTGGTATGGCTTCATTCAGCTCCGGTTCCCAACGATCAAGGCGAGTTACATGATCCCCCA
TGTTGTGCAAAAAAGCGGTTAGCTCCTTCGGTCCTCCGATCGTTGTCAGAAGTAAGTTGGCCGCAGTGTT
ATCACTCATGGTTATGGCAGCACTGCATAATTCTCTTACTGTCATGCCATCCGTAAGATGCTTTTCTGTG
ACTGGTGAGTACTCAACCAAGTCATTCTGAGAATAGTGTATGCGGCGACCGAGTTGCTCTTGCCCGGCGT
CAATACGGGATAATACCGCGCCACATAGCAGAACTTTAAAAGTGCTCATCATTGGAAAACGTTCTTCGGG
GCGAAAACTCTCAAGGATCTTACCGCTGTTGAGATCCAGTTCGATGTAACCCACTCGTGCACCCAACTGA
TCTTCAGCATCTTTTACTTTCACCAGCGTTTCTGGGTGAGCAAAAACAGGAAGGCAAAATGCCGCAAAAA
AGGGAATAAGGGCGACACGGAAATGTTGAATACTCATACTCTTCCTTTTTCAATATTATTGAAGCATTTA
TCAGGGTTATTGTCTCATGAGCGGATACATATTTGAATGTATTTAGAAAAATAAACAAATAGGGGTTCCG
CGCACATTTCCCCGAAAAGTGCCACCTGGGTC
Features (pLannotate 1.2.2; 14 found; start..end, strand, type, name):
      1..380     +  enhancer       CMV enhancer: human cytomegalovirus immediate early enhancer
    382..664     +  promoter       chicken β-actin promoter: No description available
    665..1681    +  intron         chimeric intron: chimera between introns from chicken β-actin and rabbit β-globin
   1679..1777    +  CDS            HBB (fragment): HBB_LEPEU - Experimental evidence at protein level: Swiss-Prot protein existence level 1. Involved in oxygen transport from the lung to the various peripheral tissues. From Lepus europaeus (European hare).
   1820..2290    +  CDS            Efnb2 (fragment): EFNB2_MOUSE - Also known as Elf2, Epl5, Eplg5, Htkl, Lerk5. Experimental evidence at protein level: Swiss-Prot protein existence level 1. Cell surface transmembrane ligand for Eph receptors, a family of receptor tyrosine kinases which are crucial for migration, repulsion and adhesion during neuronal, vascular and epithelial development. Binds promiscuously Eph receptors residing on adjacent cells, leading to contact-dependent bidirectional signaling into neighboring cells. The signaling pathway downstream of the receptor is referred to as forward signaling while the signaling pathway downstrea
   2343..2417    +  CDS            HBB (fragment): HBB_PONPY - Experimental evidence at transcript level: Swiss-Prot protein existence level 2. Involved in oxygen transport from the lung to the various peripheral tissues. From Pongo pygmaeus (Bornean orangutan).
   2488..2543    +  polyA_signal   β-globin poly(A) signal: rabbit β-globin polyadenylation signal (Gil and Proudfoot, 1987)
   2928..2944    -  protein_bind   lac operator: The lac repressor binds to the lac operator to inhibit transcription in E. coli. This inhibition can be relieved by adding lactose or isopropyl-β-D-thiogalactopyranoside (IPTG). lac repressor encoded by lacI
   2952..2982    -  promoter       lac promoter: promoter for the E. coli lac operon
   2997..3018    -  protein_bind   CAP binding site: CAP binding activates transcription in the presence of cAMP. E. coli catabolite activator protein
   3034..3135    -  CDS            lacI (fragment): LACI_ECOLI - Experimental evidence at protein level: Swiss-Prot protein existence level 1. Repressor of the lactose operon. Binds allolactose as an inducer. From Escherichia coli (strain K12).
   3318..3906    -  rep_origin     ori: high-copy-number ColE1/pMB1/pBR322/pUC origin of replication
   4077..4937    -  CDS            AmpR: β-lactamase; bla; confers resistance to ampicillin, carbenicillin, and related antibiotics
   4938..5042    -  promoter       AmpR promoter: bla
