>Addgene plasmid #99845 | pHL-sec Sequencing Result | analyzer sequence | sequence record 364712
GACATTGATTATTGACTAGTTATTAATAGTAATCAATTACGGGGTCATTAGTTCATAGCCCATATATGGA
GTTCCGCGTTACATAACTTACGGTAAATGGCCCGCCTGGCTGACCGCCCAACGACCCCCGCCCATTGACG
TCAATAATGACGTATGTTCCCATAGTAACGCCAATAGGGACTTTCCATTGACGTCAATGGGTGGAGTATT
TACGGTAAACTGCCCACTTGGCAGTACATCAAGTGTATCATATGCCAAGTACGCCCCCTATTGACGTCAA
TGACGGTAAATGGCCCGCCTGGCATTATGCCCAGTACATGACCTTATGGGACTTTCCTACTTGGCAGTAC
ATCTACGTATTAGTCATCGCTATTACCATGGTCGAGGTGAGCCCCACGTTCTGCTTCACTCTCCCCATCT
CCCCCCCCTCCCCACCCCCAATTTTGTATTTATTTATTTTTTAATTATTTTGTGCAGCGATGGGGGCGGG
GGGGGGGGGNNNNNNNNNNNNNNNNNNNNNGGGCGGGGCGAGGCGGAGAGGTGCGGCGGCAGCCAATCAG
AGCGGCGCGCTCCGAAAGTTTCCTTTTATGGCGAGGCGGCGGCGGCGGCGGCCCTATAAAAAGCGAAGCG
CGCGGCGGGCGGGAGTCGCTGCGCGCTGCCTTCGCCCCGTGCCCCGCTCCGCCGCCGCCTCGCGCCGCCC
GCCCCGGCTCTGACTGACCGCGTTACTCCCACAGGTGAGCGGGCGGGACGGCCCTTCTCCTCCGGGCTGT
AATTAGCGCTTGGTTTAATGACGGCTTGTTTCTTTTCTGTGGCTGCGTGAAAGCCTTGAGGGGCTCCGGG
AGGGCCCTTTGTGCGGGGGGAGCGGCTCGGGGGGTGCGTGCGTGTGTGTGTGCGTGGGGAGCGCCGCGTG
CGGCTCCGCGCTGCCCGGCGGCTGTGAGCGCTGCGGGCGCGGCGCGGGGCTTTGTGCGCTCCGCAGTGTG
CGCGAGGGGAGCGCGGCCGGGGGCGGTGCCCCGCGGTGCGGGGGGGGCTGCGAGGGGAACAAAGGCTGCG
TGCGGGGTGTGTGCGTGGGGGGGTGAGCAGGGGGTGTGGGCGCGTCGGTCGGGCTGCAACCCCCCCTGCA
CCCCCCTCCCCGAGTTGCTGAGCACGGCCCGGCTTCGGGTGCGGGGCTCCGTACGGGGCGTGGCGCGGGG
CTCGCCGTGCCGGGCGGGGGGTGGCGGCAGGTGGGGGTGCCGGGCGGGGCGGGGCCGCCTCGGGCCGGGG
AGGGCTCGGGGGAGGGGCGCGGCGGCCCCCGGAGCGCCGGCGGCTGTCGAGGCGCGGCGAGCCGCAGCCA
TTGCCTTTTATGGTAATCGTGCGAGAGGGCGCAGGGACTTCCTTTGTCCCAAATCTGTGCGGAGCCGAAA
TCTGGGAGGCGCCGCCGCACCCCCTCTAGCGGGCGCGGGGCGAAGCGGTGCGGCGCCGGCAGGAAGGAAA
TGGGCGGGGAGGGCCTTCGTGCGTCGCCGCGCCGCCGTCCCCTTCTCCCTCTCCAGCCTCGGGGCTGTCC
GCGGGGGGACGGCTGCCTTCGGGGGGGACGGGGCAGGGCGGGGTTCGGCTTCTGGCGTGTGACCGGCGGC
TCTAGAGCCTCTGCTAACCATGTTCATGCCTTCTTCTTTTTCCTACAGCTCCTGGGCAACGTGCTGGTTA
TTGTGCTGTCTCATCATTTTGGCAAAGAATTGCGGCCGTCTCAGGCCGAATTCAAGCTTGCCACCATGGG
GATCCTTCCCAGCCCTGGGATGCCTGCGCTGCTCTCCCTCGTGAGCCTTCTCTCCGTGCTGCTGATGGGT
TGCGTAGCTGAAACCGGTTCGATAGTTTTAGAGCCTATCTATTGGAATTCCTCGAACTCCAAATTTCTAC
CTGGACAAGGACTGGTACTATACCCACAGATAGGAGACAAATTGGATATTATTTGCCCCAAAGTGGACTC
TAAAACTGTTGGCCAGTATGAATATTATAAAGTTTATATGGTTGATAAAGACCAAGCAGACAGATGCACT
ATTAAGAAGGAAAATACCCCTCTCCTCAACTGTGCCAAACCGGACCAAGATATCAAATTCACCATCAAGT
TTCAAGAATTCAGCCCTAACCTCTGGGGTCTAGAATTTCAGAAGAACAAAGATTATTACATTATATCTAC
ATCAAATGGGTCTTTGGAGGGCCTGGATAACCAGGAGGGAGGGGTGTGCCAGACAAGAGCCATGAAGATC
CTCATGAAAGTTGGACAAGATGGTACCAAGCACCACCATCACCATCACTAATGATCACTCGAGACTAGTA
TCGCGATAATTCACTCCTCAGGTGCAGGCTGCCTATCAGAAGGTGGTGGCTGGTGTGGCCAATGCCCTGG
CTCACAAATACCACTGAGATCTTTTTCCCTCTGCCAAAAATTATGGGGACATCATGAAGCCCCTTGAGCA
TCTGACTTCTGGCTAATAAAGGAAATTTATTTTCATTGCAATAGTGTGTTGGAATTTTTTGTGTCTCTCA
CTCGGAAGGACATATGGGAGGGCAAATCATTTAAAACATCAGAATGAGTATTTGGTTTAGAGTTTGGCAA
CATATGCCCATATGCTGGCTGCCATGAACAAAGGTTGGCTATAAAGAGGTCATCAGTATATGAAACAGCC
CCCTGCTGTCCATTCCTTATTCCATAGAAAAGCCTTGACTTGAGGTTAGATTTTTTTTATATTTTGTTTT
GTGTTATTTTTTTCTTTAACATCCCTAAAATTTTCCTTACATGTTTTACTAGCCAGATTTTTCCTCCTCT
CCTGACTACTCCCAGTCATAGCTGTCCCTCTTCTCTTATGGAGATCCCTCGACCTGCAGCCCAAGCTTGG
CGTAATCATGGTCATAGCTGTTTCCTGTGTGAAATTGTTATCCGCTCACAATTCCACACAACATACGAGC
CGGAAGCATAAAGTGTAAAGCCTGGGGTGCCTAATGAGTGAGCTAACTCACATTAATTGCGTTGCGCTCA
CTGCCCGCTTTCCAGTCGGGAAACCTGTCGTGCCAGCGGATCGATCCGCTGCATTAATGAATCGGCCAAC
GCGCGGGGAGAGGCGGTTTGCGTATTGGGCGCTCTTCCGCTTCCTCGCTCACTGACTCGCTGCGCTCGGT
CGTTCGGCTGCGGCGAGCGGTATCAGCTCACTCAAAGGCGGTAATACGGTTATCCACAGAATCAGGGGAT
AACGCAGGAAAGAACATGTGAGCAAAAGGCCAGCAAAAGGCCAGGAACCGTAAAAAGGCCGCGTTGCTGG
CGTTTTTCCATAGGCTCCGCCCCCCTGACGAGCATCACAAAAATCGACGCTCAAGTCAGAGGTGGCGAAA
CCCGACAGGACTATAAAGATACCAGGCGTTTCCCCCTGGAAGCTCCCTCGTGCGCTCTCCTGTTCCGACC
CTGCCGCTTACCGGATACCTGTCCGCCTTTCTCCCTTCGGGAAGCGTGGCGCTTTCTCATAGCTCACGCT
GTAGGTATCTCAGTTCGGTGTAGGTCGTTCGCTCCAAGCTGGGCTGTGTGCACGAACCCCCCGTTCAGCC
CGACCGCTGCGCCTTATCCGGTAACTATCGTCTTGAGTCCAACCCGGTAAGACACGACTTATCGCCACTG
GCAGCAGCCACTGGTAACAGGATTAGCAGAGCGAGGTATGTAGGCGGTGCTACAGAGTTCTTGAAGTGGT
GGCCTAACTACGGCTACACTAGAAGAACAGTATTTGGTATCTGCGCTCTGCTGAAGCCAGTTACCTTCGG
AAAAAGAGTTGGTAGCTCTTGATCCGGCAAACAAACCACCGCTGGTAGCGGTGGTTTTTTTGTTTGCAAG
CAGCAGATTACGCGCAGAAAAAAAGGATCTCAAGAAGATCCTTTGATCTTTTCTACGGGGTCTGACGCTC
AGTGGAACGAAAACTCACGTTAAGGGATTTTGGTCATGAGATTATCAAAAAGGATCTTCACCTAGATCCT
TTTAAATTAAAAATGAAGTTTTAAATCAATCTAAAGTATATATGAGTAAACTTGGTCTGACAGTTACCAA
TGCTTAATCAGTGAGGCACCTATCTCAGCGATCTGTCTATTTCGTTCATCCATAGTTGCCTGACTCCCCG
TCGTGTAGATAACTACGATACGGGAGGGCTTACCATCTGGCCCCAGTGCTGCAATGATACCGCGAGACCC
ACGCTCACCGGCTCCAGATTTATCAGCAATAAACCAGCCAGCCGGAAGGGCCGAGCGCAGAAGTGGTCCT
GCAACTTTATCCGCCTCCATCCAGTCTATTAATTGTTGCCGGGAAGCTAGAGTAAGTAGTTCGCCAGTTA
ATAGTTTGCGCAACGTTGTTGCCATTGCTACAGGCATCGTGGTGTCACGCTCGTCGTTTGGTATGGCTTC
ATTCAGCTCCGGTTCCCAACGATCAAGGCGAGTTACATGATCCCCCATGTTGTGCAAAAAAGCGGTTAGC
TCCTTCGGTCCTCCGATCGTTGTCAGAAGTAAGTTGGCCGCAGTGTTATCACTCATGGTTATGGCAGCAC
TGCATAATTCTCTTACTGTCATGCCATCCGTAAGATGCTTTTCTGTGACTGGTGAGTACTCAACCAAGTC
ATTCTGAGAATAGTGTATGCGGCGACCGAGTTGCTCTTGCCCGGCGTCAATACGGGATAATACCGCGCCA
CATAGCAGAACTTTAAAAGTGCTCATCATTGGAAAACGTTCTTCGGGGCGAAAACTCTCAAGGATCTTAC
CGCTGTTGAGATCCAGTTCGATGTAACCCACTCGTGCACCCAACTGATCTTCAGCATCTTTTACTTTCAC
CAGCGTTTCTGGGTGAGCAAAAACAGGAAGGCAAAATGCCGCAAAAAAGGGAATAAGGGCGACACGGAAA
TGTTGAATACTCATACTCTTCCTTTTTCAATATTATTGAAGCATTTATCAGGGTTATTGTCTCATGAGCG
GATACATATTTGAATGTATTTAGAAAAATAAACAAATAGGGGTTCCGCGCACATTTCCCCGAAAAGTGCC
ACCTGGGTC
Features (pLannotate 1.2.2; 15 found; start..end, strand, type, name):
      1..380     +  enhancer       CMV enhancer: human cytomegalovirus immediate early enhancer
    382..499     +  promoter       chicken β-actin promoter (fragment): No description available
    521..641     +  promoter       chicken β-actin promoter (fragment): No description available
    642..1658    +  intron         chimeric intron: chimera between introns from chicken β-actin and rabbit β-globin
   1656..1754    +  CDS            HBB (fragment): HBB_LEPEU - Experimental evidence at protein level: Swiss-Prot protein existence level 1. Involved in oxygen transport from the lung to the various peripheral tissues. From Lepus europaeus (European hare).
   1797..2267    +  CDS            Efnb2 (fragment): EFNB2_MOUSE - Also known as Elf2, Epl5, Eplg5, Htkl, Lerk5. Experimental evidence at protein level: Swiss-Prot protein existence level 1. Cell surface transmembrane ligand for Eph receptors, a family of receptor tyrosine kinases which are crucial for migration, repulsion and adhesion during neuronal, vascular and epithelial development. Binds promiscuously Eph receptors residing on adjacent cells, leading to contact-dependent bidirectional signaling into neighboring cells. The signaling pathway downstream of the receptor is referred to as forward signaling while the signaling pathway downstrea
   2320..2394    +  CDS            HBB (fragment): HBB_PONPY - Experimental evidence at transcript level: Swiss-Prot protein existence level 2. Involved in oxygen transport from the lung to the various peripheral tissues. From Pongo pygmaeus (Bornean orangutan).
   2465..2520    +  polyA_signal   β-globin poly(A) signal: rabbit β-globin polyadenylation signal (Gil and Proudfoot, 1987)
   2905..2921    -  protein_bind   lac operator: The lac repressor binds to the lac operator to inhibit transcription in E. coli. This inhibition can be relieved by adding lactose or isopropyl-β-D-thiogalactopyranoside (IPTG). lac repressor encoded by lacI
   2929..2959    -  promoter       lac promoter: promoter for the E. coli lac operon
   2974..2995    -  protein_bind   CAP binding site: CAP binding activates transcription in the presence of cAMP. E. coli catabolite activator protein
   3011..3112    -  CDS            lacI (fragment): LACI_ECOLI - Experimental evidence at protein level: Swiss-Prot protein existence level 1. Repressor of the lactose operon. Binds allolactose as an inducer. From Escherichia coli (strain K12).
   3295..3883    -  rep_origin     ori: high-copy-number ColE1/pMB1/pBR322/pUC origin of replication
   4054..4914    -  CDS            AmpR: β-lactamase; bla; confers resistance to ampicillin, carbenicillin, and related antibiotics
   4915..5019    -  promoter       AmpR promoter: bla
