[The description below was written by a language model from this plasmid's Addgene catalogue record, the feature table of its GenBank file and pLannotate feature annotations shown in this document.]
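Description:
pHL-sec is a mammalian expression plasmid of about 5.1 kb, built on the pCAG.I-SceI backbone and designed for producing secreted recombinant proteins in mammalian cells. It is maintained in E. coli through a high-copy ColE1/pUC-type origin and selected with ampicillin via the bla (AmpR) gene and its own promoter. Remnants of the lac promoter, operator and CAP site, together with a short lacI fragment, are carried over from the cloning backbone and have no evident role in expression. No mammalian selection marker or episomal replication element is annotated, which fits use in transient transfection.

Expression is driven by the composite CAG promoter: the human cytomegalovirus immediate-early enhancer, the chicken β-actin promoter and a chimeric chicken β-actin/rabbit β-globin intron, a combination that gives strong, broadly active transcription. A Kozak consensus sequence follows. The secretion signal named in the vector's stated purpose presumably lies between it and the insert, although it is not annotated as a separate feature. The deposited plasmid carries an ephrin-B2 fragment of roughly 470 bp, followed almost directly by a C-terminal 6xHis tag for metal-affinity purification from the culture medium. Transcripts are terminated by the rabbit β-globin polyadenylation signal, and the short HBB matches flanking the cassette are β-globin sequences from that expression unit. The catalogue lists the insert as human EFNB2, whereas automated annotation matched it best to the mouse orthologue. This may simply reflect high sequence conservation, and the record does not resolve it. The three sequence records differ slightly in length, and one shows a small gap within the β-actin promoter, but they otherwise agree. The vector is used for high-level production of secreted, His-tagged proteins.
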