Addgene plasmid #99845: pHL-sec
Purpose: Mammalian expression with secretion signal sequence
Depositing lab: Edith Yvonne Jones. Publication: A time- and cost-efficient system for high-level protein production in mammalian cells. Aricescu AR, Lu W, Jones EY. Acta Crystallogr D Biol Crystallogr. 2006 Oct;62(Pt 10):1243-50. Epub 2006 Sep 19. 10.1107/S0907444906029799 PubMed 17001101.
Backbone
  Vector backbone: pCAG.I-SceI
  Vector type: Mammalian Expression
Growth in bacteria
  Bacterial resistance: Ampicillin, 100 μg/mL
  Growth temperature: 37°C
  Growth strain: DH5alpha
  Copy number: High Copy
Gene/Insert
  Gene/Insert name: ephrin b2
  Species: H. sapiens (human)
  Entrez Gene: EFNB2 (a.k.a. EPLG5, HTKL, Htk-L, LERK5, ephrin-B2)
  Tag / fusion protein: His (C terminal on insert)
Terms and licenses: Academic/Nonprofit Terms; Industry Terms: Not Available to Industry
How to cite: pHL-sec was a gift from Edith Yvonne Jones (Addgene plasmid # 99845 ; http://n2t.net/addgene:99845 ; RRID:Addgene_99845)
